Addgene plasmid #121135: pHTSHP-Smt-IIShhN
Purpose: Expresses N-terminal SUMO tagged II-ShhN in bacteria
Depositing lab: Philip Beachy. Depositing organization: Stanford University. Publication: Structural Basis for Cholesterol Transport-like Activity of the Hedgehog Receptor Patched. Zhang Y, Bulkley DP, Xin Y, Roberts KJ, Asarnow DE, Sharma A, Myers BR, Cho W, Cheng Y, Beachy PA. Cell. 2018 Nov 15;175(5):1352-1364.e14. doi: 10.1016/j.cell.2018.10.026. Epub 2018 Nov 8. PubMed 30415841.
Backbone
  Vector backbone: pHTSHP
  Vector type: Bacterial Expression
Growth in bacteria
  Bacterial resistance: Ampicillin, 100 μg/mL
  Growth temperature: 37°C
  Growth strain: DH5alpha
  Copy number: High Copy
Gene/Insert
  Gene/Insert name: Shh
  Species: M. musculus (mouse)
  Mutation: Amino acid sequence from 26-195, with two extra isoleucine residues on the N-terminus
  Entrez Gene: Shh (a.k.a. 9530036O11Rik, Dsh, HHG-1, Hhg1, Hx, Hxl3, M100081, ShhNC)
  Promoter: tac
  Tag / fusion protein: MBP (N terminal on backbone); HIS (N terminal on backbone); HRV3C site (N terminal on backbone); Smt tag (N terminal on insert)
  Cloning method: Gibson Cloning
  Sequencing primers: 5′ Mal-E; 3′ M13F
Terms and licenses: Academic/Nonprofit Terms; Industry Terms: Not Available to Industry
How to cite: pHTSHP-Smt-IIShhN was a gift from Philip Beachy (Addgene plasmid # 121135 ; http://n2t.net/addgene:121135 ; RRID:Addgene_121135)
