[The description below was written by a language model from this plasmid's Addgene catalogue record and pLannotate feature annotations shown in this document.]
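Description:
pHTSHP-Smt-IIShhN is a 7.6 kb bacterial expression plasmid built on the pHTSHP backbone, which the feature table shows to have a pMAL-like layout. It produces the N-terminal signalling domain of mouse Sonic hedgehog in E. coli. It replicates from a ColE1/pMB1-type origin and is selected with ampicillin through the bla gene. The catalogue lists it as high copy, although the annotation also detects the pBR322 bom region and a rop gene, which normally lowers copy number. An M13 phage origin is also present and would allow single-stranded DNA production.

Expression is driven by the tac promoter with a downstream lac operator. A plasmid-borne lacI gene under the lacIq promoter represses this promoter, so transcription is induced with IPTG, and it ends at the rrnB T1 and T2 terminators. The open reading frame is a layered fusion. It begins with cytosolic maltose-binding protein lacking its signal sequence. Next comes a linker region in which two His-tag segments flank a Strep-tag II, and the catalogue also places an HRV 3C protease site here, although that site is not annotated in the table. The yeast Smt3 (SUMO) tag follows, and then Shh residues 26–195 preceded by two extra isoleucines. The annotation tool matched the Shh segment to the chicken orthologue, but the record gives the species as mouse.

MBP and the affinity tags would aid solubility and purification. Placing SUMO directly upstream of the insert should let a SUMO protease release ShhN with the di-isoleucine as its exact N-terminus. These hydrophobic residues presumably stand in for the native N-terminal lipid modification, though the record does not say so. The associated publication concerns structural studies of the Hedgehog receptor Patched, which suggests the purified protein was used as a ligand in that work.
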