Features (pLannotate 1.2.2; 23 found; start..end, strand, type, name):
      3..80      +  promoter       lacIq promoter: lacI (mutant); In the lacIq allele, a single base change in the promoter boosts expression of the lacI gene about 10-fold.
     81..1163    +  CDS            lacI: lac repressor; lacI; The lac repressor binds to the lac operator to inhibit transcription in E. coli. This inhibition can be relieved by adding lactose or isopropyl-β-D-thiogalactopyranoside (IPTG).
   1176..1197    +  protein_bind   CAP binding site: CAP binding activates transcription in the presence of cAMP. E. coli catabolite activator protein
   1216..1233    +  promoter       tet promoter (fragment): E. coli promoter for tetracycline efflux protein gene
   1406..1434    +  promoter       tac promoter: strong E. coli promoter; hybrid between the trp and lac UV5 promoters
   1442..1458    +  protein_bind   lac operator: The lac repressor binds to the lac operator to inhibit transcription in E. coli. This inhibition can be relieved by adding lactose or isopropyl-β-D-thiogalactopyranoside (IPTG). lac repressor encoded by lacI
   1528..2628    +  CDS            MBP: maltose binding protein from E. coli; malE (mutated); This version of the gene does not encode a signal sequence, so MBP will remain in the cytosol.
   2697..2721    +  CDS            9xHis (fragment): 9xHis affinity tag
   2758..2780    +  CDS            Strep-Tag II (fragment): peptide that binds Strep-Tactin®, an engineered form of streptavidin
   2787..2811    +  CDS            9xHis (fragment): 9xHis affinity tag
   2863..3149    +  CDS            SUMO (fragment): cleavable ubiquitin-like protein tag; S. cerevisiae SMT3 (truncated)
   3157..3666    +  CDS            SHH (fragment): SHH_CHICK - Experimental evidence at protein level: Swiss-Prot protein existence level 1. [Sonic hedgehog protein N-product]: The dually lipidated sonic hedgehog protein N-product (ShhNp) is a morphogen which is essential for a variety of patterning events during development. Induces ventral cell fate in the neural tube and somites (PubMed:7736596). Involved in the patterning of the anterior-posterior axis of the developing limb bud (By similarity). Essential for axon guidance (By similarity). Binds to the patched (PTCH1) receptor, which functions in association with smoothened (SMO), to activ
   3706..3860    +  CDS            lacZα (fragment): LacZα fragment of β-galactosidase; lacZ fragment
   3953..4068    +  ncRNA          5S rRNA: Accession: RF00001 - 5S ribosomal RNA
   4072..4158    +  terminator     rrnB T1 terminator: Escherichia coli rrnB; transcription terminator T1 from the E. coli rrnB gene
   4250..4277    +  terminator     rrnB T2 terminator: transcription terminator T2 from the E. coli rrnB gene
   4296..4387    +  promoter       AmpR promoter: bla
   4388..5248    +  CDS            AmpR: β-lactamase; bla; confers resistance to ampicillin, carbenicillin, and related antibiotics
   5290..5803    -  rep_origin     M13 ori (sequence partly withheld): M13 bacteriophage origin of replication; arrow indicates direction of (+) strand synthesis
   5914..6502    +  rep_origin     ori: high-copy-number ColE1/pMB1/pBR322/pUC origin of replication
   6688..6828    -  misc_feature   bom: basis of mobility region from pBR322
   6930..7121    -  CDS            rop: Rop protein, which maintains plasmids at low copy number; rop
   7138..7518    +  CDS            YPB1_ECOLX: Protein predicted: Swiss-Prot protein existence level 4. From Escherichia coli.
>Addgene plasmid #121135 | pHTSHP-Smt-IIShhN | addgene full sequence | sequence record 233769 | Addgene NGS Result
CCGACACCATCGAATGGTGCAAAACCTTTCGCGGTATGGCATGATAGCGCCCGGAAGAGAGTCAATTCAG
GGTGGTGAATGTGAAACCAGTAACGTTATACGATGTCGCAGAGTATGCCGGTGTCTCTTATCAGACCGTT
TCCCGCGTGGTGAACCAGGCCAGCCACGTTTCTGCGAAAACGCGGGAAAAAGTGGAAGCGGCGATGGCGG
AGCTGAATTACATTCCCAACCGCGTGGCACAACAACTGGCGGGCAAACAGTCGTTGCTGATTGGCGTTGC
CACCTCCAGTCTGGCCCTGCACGCGCCGTCGCAAATTGTCGCGGCGATTAAATCTCGCGCCGATCAACTG
GGTGCCAGCGTGGTGGTGTCGATGGTAGAACGAAGCGGCGTCGAAGCCTGTAAAGCGGCGGTGCACAATC
TTCTCGCGCAACGCGTCAGTGGGCTGATCATTAACTATCCGCTGGATGACCAGGATGCCATTGCTGTGGA
AGCTGCCTGCACTAATGTTCCGGCGTTATTTCTTGATGTCTCTGACCAGACACCCATCAACAGTATTATT
TTCTCCCATGAAGACGGTACGCGACTGGGCGTGGAGCATCTGGTCGCATTGGGTCACCAGCAAATCGCGC
TGTTAGCGGGCCCATTAAGTTCTGTCTCGGCGCGTCTGCGTCTGGCTGGCTGGCATAAATATCTCACTCG
CAATCAAATTCAGCCGATAGCGGAACGGGAAGGCGACTGGAGTGCCATGTCCGGTTTTCAACAAACCATG
CAAATGCTGAATGAGGGCATCGTTCCCACTGCGATGCTGGTTGCCAACGATCAGATGGCGCTGGGCGCAA
TGCGCGCCATTACCGAGTCCGGGCTGCGCGTTGGTGCGGATATCTCGGTAGTGGGATACGACGATACCGA
AGACAGCTCATGTTATATCCCGCCGTTAACCACCATCAAACAGGATTTTCGCCTGCTGGGGCAAACCAGC
GTGGACCGCTTGCTGCAACTCTCTCAGGGCCAGGCGGTGAAGGGCAATCAGCTGTTGCCCGTCTCACTGG
TGAAAAGAAAAACCACCCTGGCGCCCAATACGCAAACCGCCTCTCCCCGCGCGTTGGCCGATTCATTAAT
GCAGCTGGCACGACAGGTTTCCCGACTGGAAAGCGGGCAGTGAGTGCAACGCAATTAATGTAAGTTAGCT
CACTCATTAGGCACAATTCTCATGTTTGACAGCTTATCATCGACTGCACGGTGCACCAATGCTTCTGGCG
TCAGGCAGCCATCGGAAGCTGTGGTATGGCTGTGCAGGTCGTAAATCACTGCATAATTCGTGTCGCTCAA
GGCGCACTCCCGTTCTGGATAATGTTTTTTGCGCCGACATCATAACGGTTCTGGCAAATATTCTGAAATG
AGCTGTTGACAATTAATCATCGGCTCGTATAATGTGTGGAATTGTGAGCGGATAACAATTTCACACAGGA
AACAGCCAGTCCGTTTAGGTGTTTTCACGAGCACTTCACCAACAAGGACCATAGATTATGAAAACTGAAG
AAGGTAAACTGGTAATCTGGATTAACGGCGATAAAGGCTATAACGGTCTCGCTGAAGTCGGTAAGAAATT
CGAGAAAGATACCGGAATTAAAGTCACCGTTGAGCATCCGGATAAACTGGAAGAGAAATTCCCACAGGTT
GCGGCAACTGGCGATGGCCCTGACATTATCTTCTGGGCACACGACCGCTTTGGTGGCTACGCTCAATCTG
GCCTGTTGGCTGAAATCACCCCGGACAAAGCGTTCCAGGACAAGCTGTATCCGTTTACCTGGGATGCCGT
ACGTTACAACGGCAAGCTGATTGCTTACCCGATCGCTGTTGAAGCGTTATCGCTGATTTATAACAAAGAT
CTGCTGCCGAACCCGCCAAAAACCTGGGAAGAGATCCCGGCGCTGGATAAAGAACTGAAAGCGAAAGGTA
AGAGCGCGCTGATGTTCAACCTGCAAGAACCGTACTTCACCTGGCCGCTGATTGCTGCTGACGGGGGTTA
TGCGTTCAAGTATGAAAACGGCAAGTACGACATTAAAGACGTGGGCGTGGATAACGCTGGCGCGAAAGCG
GGTCTGACCTTCCTGGTTGACCTGATTAAAAACAAACACATGAATGCAGACACCGATTACTCCATCGCAG
AAGCTGCCTTTAATAAAGGCGAAACAGCGATGACCATCAACGGCCCGTGGGCATGGTCCAACATCGACAC
CAGCAAAGTGAATTATGGTGTAACGGTACTGCCGACCTTCAAGGGTCAACCATCCAAACCGTTCGTTGGC
GTGCTGAGCGCAGGTATTAACGCCGCCAGTCCGAACAAAGAGCTGGCAAAAGAGTTCCTCGAAAACTATC
TGCTGACTGATGAAGGTCTGGAAGCGGTTAATAAAGACAAACCGCTGGGTGCCGTAGCGCTGAAGTCTTA
CGAGGAAGAGTTGGCGAAAGATCCACGTATTGCCGCCACTATGGAAAACGCCCAGAAAGGTGAAATCATG
CCGAACATCCCGCAGATGTCCGCTTTCTGGTATGCCGTGCGTACTGCGGTGATCAACGCCGCCAGCGGTC
GTCAGACTGTCGATGAAGCCCTGAAAGACGCGCAGACTAATTCGAGCTCGAACAACAACAACAATAACAA
TAACAACAACCTCGGGATCGAGGGAAGGATCAGCGGCCACCACCACCACCACCACCACCACGACTACGAC
ATCCCCTCCTCCGAGAACTCTGCTAGCTGGAGCCACCCGCAGTTCGAAAAAAGCGGCCACCACCACCACC
ACCACCACCACGACTACGACATCCCCTCCTCCCTGGAAGTTCTGTTCCAGGGGCCCGGATCCGACTCAGA
AGTCAATCAAGAAGCTAAGCCAGAGGTCAAGCCAGAAGTCAAGCCTGAGACTCACATCAATTTAAAGGTG
TCCGATGGATCTTCAGAGATCTTCTTCAAGATCAAAAAGACCACTCCTTTAAGAAGGCTGATGGAAGCGT
TCGCTAAAAGACAGGGTAAGGAAATGGACTCCTTAAGATTCTTGTACGACGGTATTAGAATTCAAGCTGA
TCAGACCCCTGAAGATTTGGACATGGAGGATAACGATATTATTGAGGCTCACAGAGAACAGATTGGTGGG
ATTATCGGGCCCGGCAGGGGGTTTGGAAAGAGGCGGCACCCCAAAAAGCTGACCCCTTTAGCCTACAAGC
AGTTTATTCCCAACGTAGCTGAGAAGACCCTAGGGGCCAGCGGCAGATATGAAGGGAAGATCACAAGAAA
CTCCGAACGATTTAAGGAACTCACCCCCAATTACAACCCCGACATCATATTTAAGGATGAGGAAAACACG
GGAGCAGACCGGCTGATGACTCAGAGGTGCAAAGACAAGTTAAATGCCTTGGCCATCTCTGTGATGAACC
AGTGGCCTGGAGTGAAGCTGCGAGTGACCGAGGGCTGGGATGAGGACGGCCATCATTCAGAGGAGTCTCT
ACACTATGAGGGTCGAGCAGTGGACATCACCACGTCCGACCGGGACCGCAGCAAGTACGGCATGCTGGCT
CGCCTGGCTGTGGAAGCAGGTTTCGACTGGGTCTACTATGAATCCAAAGCTCACATCCACTGTTCTGTGA
AAGCAGAGAACTCCGTGGCGGCCAAATGAGCGGCCGCCCGCGGGCATGCTTGAATTCAGGCTTGGCACTG
GCCGTCGTTTTACAACGTCGTGACTGGGAAAACCCTGGCGTTACCCAACTTAATCGCCTTGCAGCACATC
CCCCTTTCGCCAGCTGGCGTAATAGCGAAGAGGCCCGCACCGATCGCCCTTCCCAACAGTTGCGCAGCCT
GAATGGCGAATGGCAGCTTGGCTGTTTTGGCGGATGAGATAAGATTTTCAGCCTGATACAGATTAAATCA
GAACGCAGAAGCGGTCTGATAAAACAGAATTTGCCTGGCGGCAGTAGCGCGGTGGTCCCACCTGACCCCA
TGCCGAACTCAGAAGTGAAACGCCGTAGCGCCGATGGTAGTGTGGGGTCTCCCCATGCGAGAGTAGGGAA
CTGCCAGGCATCAAATAAAACGAAAGGCTCAGTCGAAAGACTGGGCCTTTCGTTTTATCTGTTGTTTGTC
GGTGAACGCTCTCCTGAGTAGGACAAATCCGCCGGGAGCGGATTTGAACGTTGCGAAGCAACGGCCCGGA
GGGTGGCGGGCAGGACGCCCGCCATAAACTGCCAGGCATCAAATTAAGCAGAAGGCCATCCTGACGGATG
GCCTTTTTGCGTTTCTACAAACTCTTTTGTTTATTTTTCTAAATACATTCAAATATGTATCCGCTCATGA
GACAATAACCCTGATAAATGCTTCAATAATATTGAAAAAGGAAGAGTATGAGTATTCAACATTTCCGTGT
CGCCCTTATTCCCTTTTTTGCGGCATTTTGCCTTCCTGTTTTTGCTCACCCAGAAACGCTGGTGAAAGTA
AAAGATGCTGAAGATCAGTTGGGTGCACGAGTGGGTTACATCGAACTGGATCTCAACAGCGGTAAGATCC
TTGAGAGTTTTCGCCCCGAAGAACGTTTCCCAATGATGAGCACTTTTAAAGTTCTGCTATGTGGCGCGGT
ATTATCCCGTGTTGACGCCGGGCAAGAGCAACTCGGTCGCCGCATACACTATTCTCAGAATGACTTGGTT
GAGTACTCACCAGTCACAGAAAAGCATCTTACGGATGGCATGACAGTAAGAGAATTATGCAGTGCTGCCA
TAACCATGAGTGATAACACTGCGGCCAACTTACTTCTGACAACGATCGGAGGACCGAAGGAGCTAACCGC
TTTTTTGCACAACATGGGGGATCATGTAACTCGCCTTGATCGTTGGGAACCGGAGCTGAATGAAGCCATA
CCAAACGACGAGCGTGACACCACGATGCCTGTAGCAATGGCAACAACGTTGCGCAAACTATTAACTGGCG
AACTACTTACTCTAGCTTCCCGGCAACAATTAATAGACTGGATGGAGGCGGATAAAGTTGCAGGACCACT
TCTGCGCTCGGCCCTTCCGGCTGGCTGGTTTATTGCTGATAAATCTGGAGCCGGTGAGCGTGGGTCTCGC
GGTATCATTGCAGCACTGGGGCCAGATGGTAAGCCCTCCCGTATCGTAGTTATCTACACGACGGGGAGTC
AGGCAACTATGGATGAACGAAATAGACAGATCGCTGAGATAGGTGCCTCACTGATTAAGCATTGGTAACT
GTCAGACCAAGTTTACTCATATATACTTTAGATTGATT
[38 nt withheld, positions 5289-5326]
A
[37 nt withheld, positions 5328-5364]
ATTTTGTTAAAATTCGCGTTAAATTTTTGTTAAATCAGCTCATTTTTTAACCAATAGGCCGAAATCGGCA
AAATCCCTTATAAATCAAAAGAATAGCCCGAGATAGGGT
[37 nt withheld, positions 5474-5510]
AAAGAACGTGGACTCCAACGTCAAAGG
[141 nt withheld, positions 5538-5678]
G
[125 nt withheld, positions 5680-5804]
AAAGGATCTAGGTGAAGATCCTTTTTGATAATCTCATGACCAAAATCCCTTAACGTGAGTTTTCGTTCCA
CTGAGCGTCAGACCCCGTAGAAAAGATCAAAGGATCTTCTTGAGATCCTTTTTTTCTGCGCGTAATCTGC
TGCTTGCAAACAAAAAAACCACCGCTACCAGCGGTGGTTTGTTTGCCGGATCAAGAGCTACCAACTCTTT
TTCCGAAGGTAACTGGCTTCAGCAGAGCGCAGATACCAAATACTGTCCTTCTAGTGTAGCCGTAGTTAGG
CCACCACTTCAAGAACTCTGTAGCACCGCCTACATACCTCGCTCTGCTAATCCTGTTACCAGTGGCTGCT
GCCAGTGGCGATAAGTCGTGTCTTACCGGGTTGGACTCAAGACGATAGTTACCGGATAAGGCGCAGCGGT
CGGGCTGAACGGGGGGTTCGTGCACACAGCCCAGCTTGGAGCGAACGACCTACACCGAACTGAGATACCT
ACAGCGTGAGCTATGAGAAAGCGCCACGCTTCCCGAAGGGAGAAAGGCGGACAGGTATCCGGTAAGCGGC
AGGGTCGGAACAGGAGAGCGCACGAGGGAGCTTCCAGGGGGAAACGCCTGGTATCTTTATAGTCCTGTCG
GGTTTCGCCACCTCTGACTTGAGCGTCGATTTTTGTGATGCTCGTCAGGGGGGCGGAGCCTATGGAAAAA
CGCCAGCAACGCGGCCTTTTTACGGTTCCTGGCCTTTTGCTGGCCTTTTGCTCACATGTTCTTTCCTGCG
TTATCCCCTGATTCTGTGGATAACCGTATTACCGCCTTTGAGTGAGCTGATACCGCTCGCCGCAGCCGAA
CGACCGAGCGCAGCGAGTCAGTGAGCGAGGAAGCGGAAGAGCGCCTGATGCGGTATTTTCTCCTTACGCA
TCTGTGCGGTATTTCACACCGCATATGGTGCACTCTCAGTACAATCTGCTCTGATGCCGCATAGTTAAGC
CAGTATACACTCCGCTATCGCTACGTGACTGGGTCATGGCTGCGCCCCGACACCCGCCAACACCCGCTGA
CGCGCCCTGACGGGCTTGTCTGCTCCCGGCATCCGCTTACAGACAAGCTGTGACCGTCTCCGGGAGCTGC
ATGTGTCAGAGGTTTTCACCGTCATCACCGAAACGCGCGAGGCAGCTGCGGTAAAGCTCATCAGCGTGGT
CGTGCAGCGATTCACAGATGTCTGCCTGTTCATCCGCGTCCAGCTCGTTGAGTTTCTCCAGAAGCGTTAA
TGTCTGGCTTCTGATAAAGCGGGCCATGTTAAGGGCGGTTTTTTCCTGTTTGGTCACTGATGCCTCCGTG
TAAGGGGGATTTCTGTTCATGGGGGTAATGATACCGATGAAACGAGAGAGGATGCTCACGATACGGGTTA
CTGATGATGAACATGCCCGGTTACTGGAACGTTGTGAGGGTAAACAACTGGCGGTATGGATGCGGCGGGA
CCAGAGAAAAATCACTCAGGGTCAATGCCAGCGCTTCGTTAATACAGATGTAGGTGTTCCACAGGGTAGC
CAGCAGCATCCTGCGATGCAGATCCGGAACATAATGGTGCAGGGCGCTGACTTCCGCGTTTCCAGACTTT
ACGAAACACGGAAACCGAAGACCATTCATGTTGTTGCTCAGGTCGCAGACGTTTTGCAGCAGCAGTCGCT
TCACGTTCGCTCGCGTATCGGTGATTCATTCTGCTAACCAGTAAGGCAACCCCGCCAGCCTAGCCGGGTC
CTCAACGACAGGAGCACGATCATGCGCACCCGTGGCCAGGACCCAACGCTGCCCGAAATT
